Addgene plasmid #31036: pNK1
Depositing lab: Adam Bogdanove & Daniel Voytas. Depositing organization: University of Minnesota. Publication: Efficient design and assembly of custom TALEN and other TAL effector-based constructs for DNA targeting. Cermak T, Doyle EL, Christian M, Wang L, Zhang Y, Schmidt C, Baller JA, Somia NV, Bogdanove AJ, Voytas DF. Nucleic Acids Res. 2011 Jul;39(12):e82. doi: 10.1093/nar/gkr218 PubMed 21493687.
Backbone
  Vector backbone: pTC14
  Backbone size w/o insert (bp): 2989
Growth in bacteria
  Bacterial resistance: Tetracycline, 10 μg/mL
  Growth temperature: 37°C
  Growth strain: DH5alpha
  Growth instructions: Top10/LB+antibiotics
  Copy number: High Copy
Gene/Insert
  Gene/Insert name: repeat NK1
  Species: Xanthamonas oryzae
  Insert size (bp): 92
  Cloning method: Restriction Enzyme; 5′ cloning site XbaI (not destroyed); 3′ cloning site XhoI (not destroyed)
  Sequencing primers: 5′ pTC14_F2 (caagcctgattgggagaaaa)
Terms and licenses: Academic/Nonprofit Terms; Industry Terms: Not Available to Industry
Depositor comments: IMPORTANT NOTE!: Restriction digests show that the pNK series of plasmids is actually about 2.5kb, not 3.1kb as the sequence-based map below suggests. All important features are present in the plasmid and the construct should function as reported despite this size discrepancy.
How to cite: pNK1 was a gift from Adam Bogdanove & Daniel Voytas (Addgene plasmid # 31036 ; http://n2t.net/addgene:31036 ; RRID:Addgene_31036)
