[The description below was written by a language model from this plasmid's Addgene catalogue record and pLannotate feature annotations shown in this document.]
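Description:
pNK1 is a small bacterial module plasmid from a Golden Gate-style toolkit for building custom TALENs and other TAL effector-based DNA-targeting constructs. It is built on the pTC14 backbone and carries a single TAL effector repeat, "repeat NK1", a 92 bp insert derived from Xanthomonas oryzae and cloned between XbaI and XhoI sites that both remain intact. By the naming convention of such kits, NK denotes the repeat-variable diresidue that sets the repeat's base preference, and the number indicates the position the module is designed to occupy in an ordered repeat array. The record itself does not spell this out. The plasmid has no expression function of its own; it serves as a storage and donor vector from which the repeat is released and ligated in order with other repeat modules.

The plasmid is propagated in E. coli as a high-copy plasmid via a ColE1/pUC-type origin and is selected with tetracycline, conferred by a TcR efflux gene driven by its native tet promoter. The automated annotation also finds short leftover fragments of lacI, an RSF origin and a kanamycin resistance gene, along with a T7 promoter and the rrnB T1 and T2 terminators. These appear to be backbone remnants rather than functional parts of the design. The repeat insert itself was not annotated in the feature table. The depositors note that restriction digests indicate the pNK series is actually about 2.5 kb rather than the roughly 3.1 kb implied by the deposited sequence, but state that all important features are present and the plasmid should work as reported.
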