Features (pLannotate 1.2.2; 10 found; start..end, strand, type, name):
      1..54      -  CDS            lacI (fragment): lac repressor; lacI; The lac repressor binds to the lac operator to inhibit transcription in E. coli. This inhibition can be relieved by adding lactose or isopropyl-β-D-thiogalactopyranoside (IPTG).
     56..180     -  rep_origin     RSF ori (fragment): Plasmids containing the RSF 1030 origin of replication can be propagated in E. coli cells that contain additional plasmids with compatible origins.
    196..224     +  promoter       tet promoter: E. coli promoter for tetracycline efflux protein gene
    272..1462    +  CDS            TcR: tetracycline efflux protein; tet; confers resistance to tetracycline
   1560..1634    +  CDS            KanR (fragment): aminoglycoside phosphotransferase; aphA-3; confers resistance to kanamycin
   1637..1655    -  promoter       T7 promoter: promoter for bacteriophage T7 RNA polymerase
   1936..2524    +  rep_origin     ori: high-copy-number ColE1/pMB1/pBR322/pUC origin of replication
   2707..2799    +  CDS            lacI (fragment): lac repressor; lacI; The lac repressor binds to the lac operator to inhibit transcription in E. coli. This inhibition can be relieved by adding lactose or isopropyl-β-D-thiogalactopyranoside (IPTG).
   2854..2881    -  terminator     rrnB T2 terminator: transcription terminator T2 from the E. coli rrnB gene
   3013..3056    +  terminator     rrnB T1 terminator: Escherichia coli rrnB; transcription terminator T1 from the E. coli rrnB gene
>Addgene plasmid #31036 | pNK1 | depositor full sequence | sequence record 14199 | Author sequence
CTGCATTAATGAATCGGCCAACGCGCGGGGAGAGGCGGTTTGCGTATTGGGCGCTCTTCCGCTTCCTCGC
TCACTGACTCGCTGCGCTCGGTCGTTCGGCTGCGGCGAGCGGTATCAGCTCACTCAAAGGCGGTAATACG
GTTATCCACAGAATCAGGGGATAACGCAGGAAAGAACATGAATTAATTCTCATGTTTGACAGCTTATCAT
CGATTAGCTTTAATGCGGTAGTTTATCACAGTTAAATTGCTAACGCAGTCAGGCACCGTGTATGAAATCT
AACAATGCGCTCATCGTCATCCTCGGCACCGTCACCCTGGATGCTGTAGGCATAGGCTTGGTTATGCCGG
TACTGCCGGGCCTCTTGCGGGATATCGTCCATTCCGACAGCATCGCCAGTCACTATGGCGTGCTGCTAGC
GCTATATGCGTTGATGCAATTTCTATGCGCACCCGTTCTCGGAGCACTGTCCGACCGCTTTGGCCGCCGC
CCAGTCCTGCTCGCTTCGCTACTTGGAGCCACTATCGACTACGCGATCATGGCGACCACACCCGTCCTGT
GGATTCTCTACGCCGGACGCATCGTGGCCGGCATCACCGGCGCCACAGGTGCGGTTGCTGGCGCCTATAT
CGCCGACATCACCGATGGGGAAGATCGGGCTCGCCACTTCGGGCTCATGAGCGCTTGTTTCGGCGTGGGT
ATGGTGGCAGGCCCCGTGGCCGGGGGACTGTTGGGCGCCATCTCCTTACATGCACCATTCCTTGCGGCGG
CGGTGCTCAACGGCCTCAACCTACTACTGGGCTGCTTCCTAATGCAGGAGTCGCATAAGGGAGAGCGCCG
ACCCATGCCCTTGAGAGCCTTCAACCCAGTCAGCTCCTTCCGGTGGGCGCGGGGCATGACTATCGTCGCC
GCACTTATGACTGTCTTCTTTATCATGCAACTCGTAGGACAGGTGCCGGCAGCGCTCTGGGTCATTTTCG
GCGAGGACCGCTTTCGCTGGAGCGCGACGATGATCGGCCTGTCGCTTGCGGTATTCGGAATCTTGCACGC
CCTCGCTCAAGCCTTCGTCACTGGTCCCGCCACCAAACGTTTCGGCGAGAAGCAGGCCATTATCGCCGGC
ATGGCGGCCGACGCGCTGGGCTACGTCTTGCTGGCGTTCGCGACGCGAGGCTGGATGGCCTTCCCCATTA
TGATTCTTCTCGCTTCCGGCGGCATCGGGATGCCCGCGTTGCAGGCCATGCTGTCCAGGCAGGTAGATGA
CGACCATCAGGGACAGCTTCAAGGATCGCTCGCGGCTCTTACCAGCCTAACTTCGATCATTGGACCGCTG
ATCGTCACGGCGATTTATGCCGCCTCGGCGAGCACATGGAACGGGTTGGCATGGATTGTAGGCGCCGCCC
TATACCTTGTCTGCCTCCCCGCGTTGCGTCGCGGTGCATGGAGCCGGGCCACCTCGACCTGAATGGAAGC
CGGCGGCACCTCGCTAACGGATTCACCACTCCAAGAATTGGAGCCAATCAATTCTTGCGGAGAACTGTGA
ATGCGCAAACCAACCCTTGATCGGGGAAGAACAGTATGTCGAGCTATTTTTTGACTTACTGGGGATCAAG
CCTGATTGGGAGAAAATAAAATATCCCCTATAGTGAGTCGTATTACATGGTCATAGCTGTTTCCTGGCAG
CTCTGGCCCGTGTCTCAAAATCTCTGATGTTACATTGCACAAGATAAAAATATATCATCATGCCTCCTCT
AGAGGTCTCGCTATCGCCAGCAACAAGGGCGGCAAGCAAGCGCTCGAAACGGTGCAGCGGCTGTTGCCGG
TGCTGTGCCAGGACCATGGGAGACCCTCGAGCCACCCATGACCAAAATCCCTTAACGTGAGTTACGCGTC
GTTCCACTGAGCGTCAGACCCCGTAGAAAAGATCAAAGGATCTTCTTGAGATCCTTTTTTTCTGCGCGTA
ATCTGCTGCTTGCAAACAAAAAAACCACCGCTACCAGCGGTGGTTTGTTTGCCGGATCAAGAGCTACCAA
CTCTTTTTCCGAAGGTAACTGGCTTCAGCAGAGCGCAGATACCAAATACTGTTCTTCTAGTGTAGCCGTA
GTTAGGCCACCACTTCAAGAACTCTGTAGCACCGCCTACATACCTCGCTCTGCTAATCCTGTTACCAGTG
GCTGCTGCCAGTGGCGATAAGTCGTGTCTTACCGGGTTGGACTCAAGACGATAGTTACCGGATAAGGCGC
AGCGGTCGGGCTGAACGGGGGGTTCGTGCACACAGCCCAGCTTGGAGCGAACGACCTACACCGAACTGAG
ATACCTACAGCGTGAGCTATGAGAAAGCGCCACGCTTCCCGAAGGGAGAAAGGCGGACAGGTATCCGGTA
AGCGGCAGGGTCGGAACAGGAGAGCGCACGAGGGAGCTTCCAGGGGGAAACGCCTGGTATCTTTATAGTC
CTGTCGGGTTTCGCCACCTCTGACTTGAGCGTCGATTTTTGTGATGCTCGTCAGGGGGGCGGAGCCTATG
GAAAAACGCCAGCAACGCGGCCTTTTTACGGTTCCTGGCCTTTTGCTGGCCTTTTGCTCACATGTTCTTT
CCTGCGTTATCCCCTGATTCTGTGGATAACCGTATTACCGCCTTTGAGTGAGCTGATACCGCTCGCCGCA
GCCGAACGACCGAGCGCAGCGAGTCAGTGAGCGAGGAAGCGGAAGAGCGCCCAATACGCAAACCGCCTCT
CCCCGCGCGTTGGCCGATTCATTAATGCAGCTGGCACGACAGGTTTCCCGACTGGAAAGCGGGCAGTGAG
CGCAACGCAATTAATACGCGTACCGCTAGCCAGGAAGAGTTTGTAGAAACGCAAAAAGGCCATCCGTCAG
GATGGCCTTCTGCTTAGTTTGATGCCTGGCAGTTTATGGCGGGCGTCCTGCCCGCCACCCTCCGGGCCGT
TGCTTCACAACGTTCAAATCCGCTCCCGGCGGATTTGTCCTACTCAGGAGAGCGTTCACCGACAAACAAC
AGATAAAACGAAAGGCCCAGTCTTCCGACTGAGCCTTTCGTTTTATTTGATGCCTGGCAGTTCCCTACTC
TCGCGTT
