>Addgene plasmid #31036 | pNK1 | addgene partial sequence | sequence record 35541 | 31036 with pTC14_F2 (caagcctgattgggagaaaa)
GGTCATAGCTGTTTCCTGGCAGCTCTGGCCCGTGTCTCAAAATCTCTGATGTTACATTGCACAAGATAAA
AATATATCATCATGCCTCCTCTAGAGGTCTCGCTATCGCCAGCAACAAGGGCGGCAAGCAAGCGCTCGAA
ACGGTGCAGCGGCTGTTGCCGGTGCTGTGCCAGGACCATGGGAGACCCTCGAGCCACCCATGACCAAAAT
CCCTTAACGTGAGTTACGCGTCGTTCCACTGAGCGTCAGACCCCGTAGAAAAGATCAAAGGATCTTCTTG
AGATCCTTTTTTTCTGCGCGTAATCTGCTGCTTGCAAACAAAAAAACCACCGCTACCAGCGGTGGTTTGT
TTGCCGGATCAAGAGCTACCAACTCTTTTTCCGAAGGTAACTGGCTTCAGCAGAGCGCAGATACCAAATA
CTGTTCTTCTAGTGTAGCCGTAGTTAGGCCACCACTTCAAGAACTCTGTAGCACCGCCTACATACCTCGC
TCTGCTAATCCTGTTACCAGTGGCTGCTGCCAGTGGCGATAAGTCGTGTCTTACCGGGTTGGACTCAAGA
CGATAGTTACCGGATAAGGCGCAGCGGTCGGGCTGAACGGGGGGTTCGTGCACACAGCCCAGCTTGGAGC
GAACGACCTACACCGAACTGAGATACCTACAGCGTGAGCTATGAGAAAGCGCCACGCTTCCCGAAGGGAG
AAAGGCGGACAGGTATCCGGTAAGCGGCAGGGTCGGAACAGGAGAGCGCACGAGGGAGCTTCCAGGGGGA
AACGCCTGGTATCTTTATAGTCCTGTCGGGTTTCGCCACCTCTGACTTGAGCGTCGATTTTTGTGATGCT
